>Addgene plasmid #52671 | PSD-95-pTagRFP | depositor full sequence | sequence record 81954 | PSD-95-pTagRFP sequence 6904 bps
TAATAGTAATCAATTACGGGGTCATTAGTTCATAGCCCATATATGGAGTTCCGCGTTACATAACTTACGG
TAAATGGCCCGCCTGGCTGACCGCCCAACGACCCCCGCCCATTGACGTCAATAATGACGTATGTTCCCAT
AGTAACGCCAATAGGGACTTTCCATTGACGTCAATGGGTGGAGTATTTACGGTAAACTGCCCACTTGGCA
GTACATCAAGTGTATCATATGCCAAGTACGCCCCCTATTGACGTCAATGACGGTAAATGGCCCGCCTGGC
ATTATGCCCAGTACATGACCTTATGGGACTTTCCTACTTGGCAGTACATCTACGTATTAGTCATCGCTAT
TACCATGGTGATGCGGTTTTGGCAGTACATCAATGGGCGTGGATAGCGGTTTGACTCACGGGGATTTCCA
AGTCTCCACCCCATTGACGTCAATGGGAGTTTGTTTTGGCACCAAAATCAACGGGACTTTCCAAAATGTC
GTAACAACTCCGCCCCATTGACGCAAATGGGCGGTAGGCGTGTACGGTGGGAGGTCTATATAAGCAGAGC
TGGTTTAGTGAACCGTCAGATCCGCTAGCGCTACCGGACTCAGATCTCGAGCTCAAGCTTGCCACCATGG
ACTGTCTCTGTATAGTGACAACCAAGAAATACCGCTACCAAGATGAAGACACGCCCCCTCTGGAACACAG
CCCGGCCCACCTCCCCAACCAGGCCAATTCTCCCCCTGTGATTGTCAACACGGACACCCTAGAAGCCCCA
GGATATGAGTTGCAGGTGAATGGAACAGAGGGGGAGATGGAGTATGAGGAGATCACATTGGAAAGGGGTA
ACTCAGGTCTGGGCTTCAGCATCGCAGGTGGCACTGACAACCCGCACATCGGTGACGACCCGTCCATTTT
TATCACCAAGATCATTCCTGGTGGGGCTGCAGCCCAGGATGGCCGCCTCAGGGTCAATGACAGCATCCTG
TTTGTAAATGAAGTGGATGTTCGGGAGGTGACCCATTCAGCTGCGGTGGAGGCCCTCAAAGAGGCAGGTT
CCATCGTTCGCCTCTATGTCATGCGCCGGAAACCCCCAGCCGAAAAGGTCATGGAGATCAAACTCATCAA
AGGGCCTAAAGGACTTGGCTTCAGCATTGCGGGGGGCGTTGGGAACCAGCACATCCCTGGAGATAACAGC
ATCTATGTAACGAAGATCATCGAAGGAGGTGCTGCCCACAAGGATGGCAGGTTGCAGATTGGAGACAAGA
TCCTGGCGGTCAACAGTGTGGGGCTGGAGGACGTCATGCACGAGGATGCCGTGGCAGCCCTGAAGAACAC
ATATGACGTTGTGTACCTAAAGGTGGCCAAGCCCAGCAATGCCTACCTGAGTGACAGCTATGCTCCCCCA
GACATCACAACCTCGTATTCTCAGCACCTGGACAATGAGATCAGTCATAGCAGCTACTTGGGCACTGACT
ACCCCACAGCCATGACCCCCACTTCCCCTCGGCGCTACTCCCCTGTGGCCAAGGACCTGCTGGGGGAGGA
AGACATTCCCCGGGAACCAAGGCGGATCGTGATCCATCGGGGCTCCACCGGCCTGGGCTTCAACATCGTG
GGCGGCGAGGATGGTGAAGGCATCTTCATCTCCTTCATCCTTGCTGGGGGTCCAGCCGACCTCAGTGGGG
AGCTACGGAAGGGGGACCAGATCCTGTCGGTCAATGGTGTTGACCTCCGCAATGCCAGTCACGAACAGGC
TGCCATTGCCCTGAAGAATGCGGGTCAGACGGTCACGATCATCGCTCAGTATAAACCAGAAGAGTATAGT
CGATTCGAGGCCAAGATCCATGATCTTCGGGAACAGCTCATGAATAGTAGCCTAGGCTCAGGGACTGCAT
CCTTGCGAAGCAACCCCAAGAGGGGCTTCTACATTAGGGCCCTGTTTGATTACGACAAGACCAAGGACTG
CGGTTTCTTGAGCCAGGCCCTGAGCTTCCGCTTCGGGGATGTGCTTCATGTCATTGACGCTGGTGACGAA
GAGTGGTGGCAAGCACGGCGGGTCCACTCCGACAGTGAGACCGACGACATTGGCTTCATTCCCAGCAAAC
GGCGGGTCGAGCGACGAGAGTGGTCAAGGTTAAAGGCCAAGGACTGGGGCTCCAGCTCTGGATCACAGGG
TCGAGAAGACTCGGTTCTGAGCTATGAGACGGTGACCCAGATGGAAGTGCACTATGCTCGTCCCATCATC
ATCCTTGGACCCACCAAAGACCGTGCCAACGATGATCTTCTCTCCGAGTTCCCCGACAAGTTTGGATCCT
GTGTCCCTCATACGACACGTCCTAAGCGGGAATATGAGATAGACGGCCGGGATTACCACTTTGTCTCCTC
CCGGGAGAAAATGGAGAAGGACATCCAGGCACACAAGTTCATTGAGGCTGGCCAGTACAACAGCCACCTC
TATGGGACCAGCGTCCAGTCTGTGCGAGAGGTAGCAGAGCAGGGGAAGCACTGCATCCTCGATGTCTCGG
CCAATGCCGTGCGGCGGCTGCAGGCGGCCCACCTGCACCCCATCGCCATCTTCATCCGTCCCCGCTCCCT
GGAGAATGTGCTAGAGATCAATAAGCGGATCACAGAGGAGCAAGCCCGGAAAGCCTTCGACAGAGCCACG
AAGCTGGAGCAGGAGTTCACAGAGTGCTTCTCAGCCATCGTAGAGGGCGACAGCTTTGAAGAGATCTATC
ACAAAGTGAAACGTGTCATTGAAGACCTCTCAGGCCCCTACATCTGGGTCCCAGCCCGAGAGAGACTCGG
AATTCTGCAGTCGACGGTACCGCGGGCCCGGGATCCACCGGTCGCCACCATGGTGTCTAAGGGCGAAGAG
CTGATTAAGGAGAACATGCACATGAAGCTGTACATGGAGGGCACCGTGAACAACCACCACTTCAAGTGCA
CATCCGAGGGCGAAGGCAAGCCCTACGAGGGCACCCAGACCATGAGAATCAAGGTGGTCGAGGGCGGCCC
TCTCCCCTTCGCCTTCGACATCCTGGCTACCAGCTTCATGTACGGCAGCAGAACCTTCATCAACCACACC
CAGGGCATCCCCGACTTCTTTAAGCAGTCCTTCCCTGAGGGCTTCACATGGGAGAGAGTCACCACATACG
AAGACGGGGGCGTGCTGACCGCTACCCAGGACACCAGCCTCCAGGACGGCTGCCTCATCTACAACGTCAA
GATCAGAGGGGTGAACTTCCCATCCAACGGCCCTGTGATGCAGAAGAAAACACTCGGCTGGGAGGCCAAC
ACCGAGATGCTGTACCCCGCTGACGGCGGCCTGGAAGGCAGAAGCGACATGGCCCTGAAGCTCGTGGGCG
GGGGCCACCTGATCTGCAACTTCAAGACCACATACAGATCCAAGAAACCCGCTAAGAACCTCAAGATGCC
CGGCGTCTACTATGTGGACCACAGACTGGAAAGAATCAAGGAGGCCGACAAAGAGACCTACGTCGAGCAG
CACGAGGTGGCTGTGGCCAGATACTGCGACCTCCCTAGCAAACTGGGGCACAAACTTAATTGAGCGGCCG
CGACTCTAGATCATAATCAGCCATACCACATTTGTAGAGGTTTTACTTGCTTTAAAAAACCTCCCACACC
TCCCCCTGAACCTGAAACATAAAATGAATGCAATTGTTGTTGTTAACTTGTTTATTGCAGCTTATAATGG
TTACAAATAAAGCAATAGCATCACAAATTTCACAAATAAAGCATTTTTTTCACTGCATTCTAGTTGTGGT
TTGTCCAAACTCATCAATGTATCTTAAGGCGTAAATTGTAAGCGTTAATATTTTGTTAAAATTCGCGTTA
AATTTTTGTTAAATCAGCTCATTTTTTAACCAATAGGCCGAAATCGGCAAAATCCCTTATAAATCAAAAG
AATAGACCGAGATAGGGT
[37 nt withheld, positions 3939-3975]
AAAGAACGTGGACTCCAACGTCAAAGG
[49 nt withheld, positions 4003-4051]
T
[91 nt withheld, positions 4053-4143]
G
[124 nt withheld, positions 4145-4268]
CAGGTGGCACTTTTCGGGGAAATGTGCGCGGAACCCCTATTTGTTTATTTTTCTAAATACATTCAAATAT
GTATCCGCTCATGAGACAATAACCCTGATAAATGCTTCAATAATATTGAAAAAGGAAGAGTCCTGAGGCG
GAAAGAACCAGCTGTGGAATGTGTGTCAGTTAGGGTGTGGAAAGTCCCCAGGCTCCCCAGCAGGCAGAAG
TATGCAAAGCATGCATCTCAATTAGTCAGCAACCAGGTGTGGAAAGTCCCCAGGCTCCCCAGCAGGCAGA
AGTATGCAAAGCATGCATCTCAATTAGTCAGCAACCATAGTCCCGCCCCTAACTCCGCCCATCCCGCCCC
TAACTCCGCCCAGTTCCGCCCATTCTCCGCCCCATGGCTGACTAATTTTTTTTATTTATGCAGAGGCCGA
GGCCGCCTCGGCCTCTGAGCTATTCCAGAAGTAGTGAGGAGGCTTTTTTGGAGGCCTAGGCTTTTGCAAA
GATCGATCAAGAGACAGGATGAGGATCGTTTCGCATGATTGAACAAGATGGATTGCACGCAGGTTCTCCG
GCCGCTTGGGTGGAGAGGCTATTCGGCTATGACTGGGCACAACAGACAATCGGCTGCTCTGATGCCGCCG
TGTTCCGGCTGTCAGCGCAGGGGCGCCCGGTTCTTTTTGTCAAGACCGACCTGTCCGGTGCCCTGAATGA
ACTGCAAGACGAGGCAGCGCGGCTATCGTGGCTGGCCACGACGGGCGTTCCTTGCGCAGCTGTGCTCGAC
GTTGTCACTGAAGCGGGAAGGGACTGGCTGCTATTGGGCGAAGTGCCGGGGCAGGATCTCCTGTCATCTC
ACCTTGCTCCTGCCGAGAAAGTATCCATCATGGCTGATGCAATGCGGCGGCTGCATACGCTTGATCCGGC
TACCTGCCCATTCGACCACCAAGCGAAACATCGCATCGAGCGAGCACGTACTCGGATGGAAGCCGGTCTT
GTCGATCAGGATGATCTGGACGAAGAGCATCAGGGGCTCGCGCCAGCCGAACTGTTCGCCAGGCTCAAGG
CGAGCATGCCCGACGGCGAGGATCTCGTCGTGACCCATGGCGATGCCTGCTTGCCGAATATCATGGTGGA
AAATGGCCGCTTTTCTGGATTCATCGACTGTGGCCGGCTGGGTGTGGCGGACCGCTATCAGGACATAGCG
TTGGCTACCCGTGATATTGCTGAAGAGCTTGGCGGCGAATGGGCTGACCGCTTCCTCGTGCTTTACGGTA
TCGCCGCTCCCGATTCGCAGCGCATCGCCTTCTATCGCCTTCTTGACGAGTTCTTCTGAGCGGGACTCTG
GGGTTCGAAATGACCGACCAAGCGACGCCCAACCTGCCATCACGAGATTTCGATTCCACCGCCGCCTTCT
ATGAAAGGTTGGGCTTCGGAATCGTTTTCCGGGACGCCGGCTGGATGATCCTCCAGCGCGGGGATCTCAT
GCTGGAGTTCTTCGCCCACCCTAGGGGGAGGCTAACTGAAACACGGAAGGAGACAATACCGGAAGGAACC
CGCGCTATGACGGCAATAAAAAGACAGAATAAAACGCACGGTGTTGGGTCGTTTGTTCATAAACGCGGGG
TTCGGTCCCAGGGCTGGCACTCTGTCGATACCCCACCGAGACCCCATTGGGGCCAATACGCCCGCGTTTC
TTCCTTTTCCCCACCCCACCCCCCAAGTTCGGGTGAAGGCCCAGGGCTCGCAGCCAACGTCGGGGCGGCA
GGCCCTGCCATAGCCTCAGGTTACTCATATATACTTTAGATTGATTTAAAACTTCATTTTTAATTTAAAA
GGATCTAGGTGAAGATCCTTTTTGATAATCTCATGACCAAAATCCCTTAACGTGAGTTTTCGTTCCACTG
AGCGTCAGACCCCGTAGAAAAGATCAAAGGATCTTCTTGAGATCCTTTTTTTCTGCGCGTAATCTGCTGC
TTGCAAACAAAAAAACCACCGCTACCAGCGGTGGTTTGTTTGCCGGATCAAGAGCTACCAACTCTTTTTC
CGAAGGTAACTGGCTTCAGCAGAGCGCAGATACCAAATACTGTCCTTCTAGTGTAGCCGTAGTTAGGCCA
CCACTTCAAGAACTCTGTAGCACCGCCTACATACCTCGCTCTGCTAATCCTGTTACCAGTGGCTGCTGCC
AGTGGCGATAAGTCGTGTCTTACCGGGTTGGACTCAAGACGATAGTTACCGGATAAGGCGCAGCGGTCGG
GCTGAACGGGGGGTTCGTGCACACAGCCCAGCTTGGAGCGAACGACCTACACCGAACTGAGATACCTACA
GCGTGAGCTATGAGAAAGCGCCACGCTTCCCGAAGGGAGAAAGGCGGACAGGTATCCGGTAAGCGGCAGG
GTCGGAACAGGAGAGCGCACGAGGGAGCTTCCAGGGGGAAACGCCTGGTATCTTTATAGTCCTGTCGGGT
TTCGCCACCTCTGACTTGAGCGTCGATTTTTGTGATGCTCGTCAGGGGGGCGGAGCCTATGGAAAAACGC
CAGCAACGCGGCCTTTTTACGGTTCCTGGCCTTTTGCTGGCCTTTTGCTCACATGTTCTTTCCTGCGTTA
TCCCCTGATTCTGTGGATAACCGTATTACCGCCATGCATTAGTTAT
Features (pLannotate 1.2.2; 16 found; start..end, strand, type, name):
     54..357     +  enhancer       CMV enhancer: human cytomegalovirus immediate early enhancer
    358..561     +  promoter       CMV promoter: human cytomegalovirus (CMV) immediate early promoter
    584..620     +  misc_feature   MCS (fragment): multiple cloning site
    627..2798    +  CDS            Dlg4: DLG4_RAT - Also known as Dlgh4, Psd95 From Rattus norvegicus (Rat).
   2800..2836    +  misc_feature   MCS (fragment): multiple cloning site
   2850..3563    +  CDS            TagRFP: monomeric derivative of red fluorescent protein from Entacmaea quadricolor (Merzlyak et al., 2007) mammalian codon-optimized
   3579..3662    +  CDS            large T antigen (fragment): large T antigen from SV40 (simian virus 40)
   3685..3806    +  polyA_signal   SV40 poly(A) signal: SV40 polyadenylation signal
   3840..4268    -  rep_origin     f1 ori (sequence partly withheld): f1 bacteriophage origin of replication; arrow indicates direction of (+) strand synthesis
   4295..4399    +  promoter       AmpR promoter: bla
   4401..4758    +  promoter       SV40 promoter: SV40 enhancer and early promoter
   4793..5587    +  CDS            NeoR/KanR: aminoglycoside phosphotransferase from Tn5; aph(3')-II (or nptII); confers resistance to neomycin, kanamycin, and G418 (Geneticin®)
   5608..5760    +  CDS            ble (fragment): BLE_KLEPN - Experimental evidence at protein level: Swiss-Prot protein existence level 1. Binding protein with a strong affinity to the bleomycin family of antibiotics. Binds to CL990; an antimitotic-antibiotic compound. From Klebsiella pneumoniae.
   5819..5866    +  polyA_signal   HSV TK poly(A) signal: herpes simplex virus thymidine kinase polyadenylation signal (Cole and Stacy, 1985)
   5957..5973    -  polyA_signal   bGH poly(A) signal (fragment): bovine growth hormone polyadenylation signal
   6195..6783    +  rep_origin     ori: high-copy-number ColE1/pMB1/pBR322/pUC origin of replication
