>Addgene plasmid #52671 | PSD-95-pTagRFP | addgene full sequence | sequence record 272433 | Addgene NGS Result
TAATAGTAATCAATTACGGGGTCATTAGTTCATAGCCCATATATGGAGTTCCGCGTTACATAACTTACGG
TAAATGGCCCGCCTGGCTGACCGCCCAACGACCCCCGCCCATTGACGTCAATAATGACGTATGTTCCCAT
AGTAACGCCAATAGGGACTTTCCATTGACGTCAATGGGTGGAGTATTTACGGTAAACTGCCCACTTGGCA
GTACATCAAGTGTATCATATGCCAAGTACGCCCCCTATTGACGTCAATGACGGTAAATGGCCCGCCTGGC
ATTATGCCCAGTACATGACCTTATGGGACTTTCCTACTTGGCAGTACATCTACGTATTAGTCATCGCTAT
TACCATGGTGATGCGGTTTTGGCAGTACATCAATGGGCGTGGATAGCGGTTTGACTCACGGGGATTTCCA
AGTCTCCACCCCATTGACGTCAATGGGAGTTTGTTTTGGCACCAAAATCAACGGGACTTTCCAAAATGTC
GTAACAACTCCGCCCCATTGACGCAAATGGGCGGTAGGCGTGTACGGTGGGAGGTCTATATAAGCAGAGC
TGGTTTAGTGAACCGTCAGATCCGCTAGCGCTACCGGACTCAGATCTCGAGCTCAAGCTTGCCACCATGG
ACTGTCTCTGTATAGTGACAACCAAGAAATACCGCTACCAAGATGAAGACACGCCCCCTCTGGAACACAG
CCCGGCCCACCTCCCCAACCAGGCCAATTCTCCCCCTGTGATTGTCAACACGGACACCCTAGAAGCCCCA
GGATATGAGTTGCAGGTGAATGGAACAGAGGGGGAGATGGAGTATGAGGAGATCACATTGGAAAGGGGTA
ACTCAGGTCTGGGCTTCAGCATCGCAGGTGGCACTGACAACCCGCACATCGGTGACGACCCGTCCATTTT
TATCACCAAGATCATTCCTGGTGGGGCTGCAGCCCAGGATGGCCGCCTCAGGGTCAATGACAGCATCCTG
TTTGTAAATGAAGTGGATGTTCGGGAGGTGACCCATTCAGCTGCGGTGGAGGCCCTCAAAGAGGCAGGTT
CCATCGTTCGCCTCTATGTCATGCGCCGGAAACCCCCAGCCGAAAAGGTCATGGAGATCAAACTCATCAA
AGGGCCTAAAGGACTTGGCTTCAGCATTGCGGGGGGCGTTGGGAACCAGCACATCCCTGGAGATAACAGC
ATCTATGTAACGAAGATCATCGAAGGAGGTGCTGCCCACAAGGATGGCAGGTTGCAGATTGGAGACAAGA
TCCTGGCGGTCAACAGTGTGGGGCTGGAGGACGTCATGCACGAGGATGCCGTGGCAGCCCTGAAGAACAC
ATATGACGTTGTGTACCTAAAGGTGGCCAAGCCCAGCAATGCCTACCTGAGTGACAGCTATGCTCCCCCA
GACATCACAACCTCGTATTCTCAGCACCTGGACAATGAGATCAGTCATAGCAGCTACTTGGGCACTGACT
ACCCCACAGCCATGACCCCCACTTCCCCTCGGCGCTACTCCCCTGTGGCCAAGGACCTGCTGGGGGAGGA
AGACATTCCCCGGGAACCAAGGCGGATCGTGATCCATCGGGGCTCCACCGGCCTGGGCTTCAACATCGTG
GGCGGCGAGGATGGTGAAGGCATCTTCATCTCCTTCATCCTTGCTGGGGGTCCAGCCGACCTCAGTGGGG
AGCTACGGAAGGGGGACCAGATCCTGTCGGTCAATGGTGTTGACCTCCGCAATGCCAGTCACGAACAGGC
TGCCATTGCCCTGAAGAATGCGGGTCAGACGGTCACGATCATCGCTCAGTATAAACCAGAAGAGTATAGT
CGATTCGAGGCCAAGATCCATGATCTTCGGGAACAGCTCATGAATAGTAGCCTAGGCTCAGGGACTGCAT
CCTTGCGAAGCAACCCCAAGAGGGGCTTCTACATTAGGGCCCTGTTTGATTACGACAAGACCAAGGACTG
CGGTTTCTTGAGCCAGGCCCTGAGCTTCCGCTTCGGGGATGTGCTTCATGTCATTGACGCTGGTGACGAA
GAGTGGTGGCAAGCACGGCGGGTCCACTCCGACAGTGAGACCGACGACATTGGCTTCATTCCCAGCAAAC
GGCGGGTCGAGCGACGAGAGTGGTCAAGGTTAAAGGCCAAGGACTGGGGCTCCAGCTCTGGATCACAGGG
TCGAGAAGACTCGGTTCTGAGCTATGAGACGGTGACCCAGATGGAAGTGCACTATGCTCGTCCCATCATC
ATCCTTGGACCCACCAAAGACCGTGCCAACGATGATCTTCTCTCCGAGTTCCCCGACAAGTTTGGATCCT
GTGTCCCTCATACGACACGTCCTAAGCGGGAATATGAGATAGACGGCCGGGATTACCACTTTGTCTCCTC
CCGGGAGAAAATGGAGAAGGACATCCAGGCACACAAGTTCATTGAGGCTGGCCAGTACAACAGCCACCTC
TATGGGACCAGCGTCCAGTCTGTGCGAGAGGTAGCAGAGCAGGGGAAGCACTGCATCCTCGATGTCTCGG
CCAATGCCGTGCGGCGGCTGCAGGCGGCCCACCTGCACCCCATCGCCATCTTCATCCGTCCCCGCTCCCT
GGAGAATGTGCTAGAGATCAATAAGCGGATCACAGAGGAGCAAGCCCGGAAAGCCTTCGACAGAGCCACG
AAGCTGGAGCAGGAGTTCACAGAGTGCTTCTCAGCCATCGTAGAGGGCGACAGCTTTGAAGAGATCTATC
ACAAAGTGAAACGTGTCATTGAAGACCTCTCAGGCCCCTACATCTGGGTCCCAGCCCGAGAGAGACTCGG
AATTCTGCAGTCGACGGTACCGCGGGCCCGGGATCCACCGGTCGCCACCATGGTGTCTAAGGGCGAAGAG
CTGATTAAGGAGAACATGCACATGAAGCTGTACATGGAGGGCACCGTGAACAACCACCACTTCAAGTGCA
CATCCGAGGGCGAAGGCAAGCCCTACGAGGGCACCCAGACCATGAGAATCAAGGTGGTCGAGGGCGGCCC
TCTCCCCTTCGCCTTCGACATCCTGGCTACCAGCTTCATGTACGGCAGCAGAACCTTCATCAACCACACC
CAGGGCATCCCCGACTTCTTTAAGCAGTCCTTCCCTGAGGGCTTCACATGGGAGAGAGTCACCACATACG
AAGACGGGGGCGTGCTGACCGCTACCCAGGACACCAGCCTCCAGGACGGCTGCCTCATCTACAACGTCAA
GATCAGAGGGGTGAACTTCCCATCCAACGGCCCTGTGATGCAGAAGAAAACACTCGGCTGGGAGGCCAAC
ACCGAGATGCTGTACCCCGCTGACGGCGGCCTGGAAGGCAGAAGCGACATGGCCCTGAAGCTCGTGGGCG
GGGGCCACCTGATCTGCAACTTCAAGACCACATACAGATCCAAGAAACCCGCTAAGAACCTCAAGATGCC
CGGCGTCTACTATGTGGACCACAGACTGGAAAGAATCAAGGAGGCCGACAAAGAGACCTACGTCGAGCAG
CACGAGGTGGCTGTGGCCAGATACTGCGACCTCCCTAGCAAACTGGGGCACAAACTTAATTGAGCGGCCG
CGACTCTAGATCATAATCAGCCATACCACATTTGTAGAGGTTTTACTTGCTTTAAAAAACCTCCCACACC
TCCCCCTGAACCTGAAACATAAAATGAATGCAATTGTTGTTGTTAACTTGTTTATTGCAGCTTATAATGG
TTACAAATAAAGCAATAGCATCACAAATTTCACAAATAAAGCATTTTTTTCACTGCATTCTAGTTGTGGT
TTGTCCAAACTCATCAATGTATCTTAAGGCGTAAATTGTAAGCGTTAATATTTTGTTAAAATTCGCGTTA
AATTTTTGTTAAATCAGCTCATTTTTTAACCAATAGGCCGAAATCGGCAAAATCCCTTATAAATCAAAAG
AATAGACCGAGATAGGGT
[37 nt withheld, positions 3939-3975]
AAAGAACGTGGACTCCAACGTCAAAGG
[49 nt withheld, positions 4003-4051]
T
[91 nt withheld, positions 4053-4143]
G
[124 nt withheld, positions 4145-4268]
CAGGTGGCACTTTTCGGGGAAATGTGCGCGGAACCCCTATTTGTTTATTTTTCTAAATACATTCAAATAT
GTATCCGCTCATGAGACAATAACCCTGATAAATGCTTCAATAATATTGAAAAAGGAAGAGTCCTGAGGCG
GAAAGAACCAGCTGTGGAATGTGTGTCAGTTAGGGTGTGGAAAGTCCCCAGGCTCCCCAGCAGGCAGAAG
TATGCAAAGCATGCATCTCAATTAGTCAGCAACCAGGTGTGGAAAGTCCCCAGGCTCCCCAGCAGGCAGA
AGTATGCAAAGCATGCATCTCAATTAGTCAGCAACCATAGTCCCGCCCCTAACTCCGCCCATCCCGCCCC
TAACTCCGCCCAGTTCCGCCCATTCTCCGCCCCATGGCTGACTAATTTTTTTTATTTATGCAGAGGCCGA
GGCCGCCTCGGCCTCTGAGCTATTCCAGAAGTAGTGAGGAGGCTTTTTTGGAGGCCTAGGCTTTTGCAAA
GATCGATCAAGAGACAGGATGAGGATCGTTTCGCATGATTGAACAAGATGGATTGCACGCAGGTTCTCCG
GCCGCTTGGGTGGAGAGGCTATTCGGCTATGACTGGGCACAACAGACAATCGGCTGCTCTGATGCCGCCG
TGTTCCGGCTGTCAGCGCAGGGGCGCCCGGTTCTTTTTGTCAAGACCGACCTGTCCGGTGCCCTGAATGA
ACTGCAAGACGAGGCAGCGCGGCTATCGTGGCTGGCCACGACGGGCGTTCCTTGCGCAGCTGTGCTCGAC
GTTGTCACTGAAGCGGGAAGGGACTGGCTGCTATTGGGCGAAGTGCCGGGGCAGGATCTCCTGTCATCTC
ACCTTGCTCCTGCCGAGAAAGTATCCATCATGGCTGATGCAATGCGGCGGCTGCATACGCTTGATCCGGC
TACCTGCCCATTCGACCACCAAGCGAAACATCGCATCGAGCGAGCACGTACTCGGATGGAAGCCGGTCTT
GTCGATCAGGATGATCTGGACGAAGAGCATCAGGGGCTCGCGCCAGCCGAACTGTTCGCCAGGCTCAAGG
CGAGCATGCCCGACGGCGAGGATCTCGTCGTGACCCATGGCGATGCCTGCTTGCCGAATATCATGGTGGA
AAATGGCCGCTTTTCTGGATTCATCGACTGTGGCCGGCTGGGTGTGGCGGACCGCTATCAGGACATAGCG
TTGGCTACCCGTGATATTGCTGAAGAGCTTGGCGGCGAATGGGCTGACCGCTTCCTCGTGCTTTACGGTA
TCGCCGCTCCCGATTCGCAGCGCATCGCCTTCTATCGCCTTCTTGACGAGTTCTTCTGAGCGGGACTCTG
GGGTTCGAAATGACCGACCAAGCGACGCCCAACCTGCCATCACGAGATTTCGATTCCACCGCCGCCTTCT
ATGAAAGGTTGGGCTTCGGAATCGTTTTCCGGGACGCCGGCTGGATGATCCTCCAGCGCGGGGATCTCAT
GCTGGAGTTCTTCGCCCACCCTAGGGGGAGGCTAACTGAAACACGGAAGGAGACAATACCGGAAGGAACC
CGCGCTATGACGGCAATAAAAAGACAGAATAAAACGCACGGTGTTGGGTCGTTTGTTCATAAACGCGGGG
TTCGGTCCCAGGGCTGGCACTCTGTCGATACCCCACCGAGACCCCATTGGGGCCAATACGCCCGCGTTTC
TTCCTTTTCCCCACCCCACCCCCCAAGTTCGGGTGAAGGCCCAGGGCTCGCAGCCAACGTCGGGGCGGCA
GGCCCTGCCATAGCCTCAGGTTACTCATATATACTTTAGATTGATTTAAAACTTCATTTTTAATTTAAAA
GGATCTAGGTGAAGATCCTTTTTGATAATCTCATGACCAAAATCCCTTAACGTGAGTTTTCGTTCCACTG
AGCGTCAGACCCCGTAGAAAAGATCAAAGGATCTTCTTGAGATCCTTTTTTTCTGCGCGTAATCTGCTGC
TTGCAAACAAAAAAACCACCGCTACCAGCGGTGGTTTGTTTGCCGGATCAAGAGCTACCAACTCTTTTTC
CGAAGGTAACTGGCTTCAGCAGAGCGCAGATACCAAATACTGTTCTTCTAGTGTAGCCGTAGTTAGGCCA
CCACTTCAAGAACTCTGTAGCACCGCCTACATACCTCGCTCTGCTAATCCTGTTACCAGTGGCTGCTGCC
AGTGGCGATAAGTCGTGTCTTACCGGGTTGGACTCAAGACGATAGTTACCGGATAAGGCGCAGCGGTCGG
GCTGAACGGGGGGTTCGTGCACACAGCCCAGCTTGGAGCGAACGACCTACACCGAACTGAGATACCTACA
GCGTGAGCTATGAGAAAGCGCCACGCTTCCCGAAGGGAGAAAGGCGGACAGGTATCCGGTAAGCGGCAGG
GTCGGAACAGGAGAGCGCACGAGGGAGCTTCCAGGGGGAAACGCCTGGTATCTTTATAGTCCTGTCGGGT
TTCGCCACCTCTGACTTGAGCGTCGATTTTTGTGATGCTCGTCAGGGGGGCGGAGCCTATGGAAAAACGC
CAGCAACGCGGCCTTTTTACGGTTCCTGGCCTTTTGCTGGCCTTTTGCTCACATGTTCTTTCCTGCGTTA
TCCCCTGATTCTGTGGATAACCGTATTACCGCCATGCATTAGTTAT
Features (pLannotate 1.2.2; 16 found; start..end, strand, type, name):
     54..357     +  enhancer       CMV enhancer: human cytomegalovirus immediate early enhancer
    358..561     +  promoter       CMV promoter: human cytomegalovirus (CMV) immediate early promoter
    584..620     +  misc_feature   MCS (fragment): multiple cloning site
    627..2798    +  CDS            Dlg4: DLG4_RAT - Also known as Dlgh4, Psd95 From Rattus norvegicus (Rat).
   2800..2836    +  misc_feature   MCS (fragment): multiple cloning site
   2850..3563    +  CDS            TagRFP: monomeric derivative of red fluorescent protein from Entacmaea quadricolor (Merzlyak et al., 2007) mammalian codon-optimized
   3579..3662    +  CDS            large T antigen (fragment): large T antigen from SV40 (simian virus 40)
   3685..3806    +  polyA_signal   SV40 poly(A) signal: SV40 polyadenylation signal
   3840..4268    -  rep_origin     f1 ori (sequence partly withheld): f1 bacteriophage origin of replication; arrow indicates direction of (+) strand synthesis
   4295..4399    +  promoter       AmpR promoter: bla
   4401..4758    +  promoter       SV40 promoter: SV40 enhancer and early promoter
   4793..5587    +  CDS            NeoR/KanR: aminoglycoside phosphotransferase from Tn5; aph(3')-II (or nptII); confers resistance to neomycin, kanamycin, and G418 (Geneticin®)
   5608..5760    +  CDS            ble (fragment): BLE_KLEPN - Experimental evidence at protein level: Swiss-Prot protein existence level 1. Binding protein with a strong affinity to the bleomycin family of antibiotics. Binds to CL990; an antimitotic-antibiotic compound. From Klebsiella pneumoniae.
   5819..5866    +  polyA_signal   HSV TK poly(A) signal: herpes simplex virus thymidine kinase polyadenylation signal (Cole and Stacy, 1985)
   5957..5973    -  polyA_signal   bGH poly(A) signal (fragment): bovine growth hormone polyadenylation signal
   6195..6783    +  rep_origin     ori: high-copy-number ColE1/pMB1/pBR322/pUC origin of replication
