[The description below was written by a language model from this plasmid's Addgene catalogue record and pLannotate feature annotations shown in this document.]
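Description:
PSD-95-pTagRFP is a mammalian expression plasmid built on the Evrogen pTagRFP-N backbone that produces rat PSD-95 (Dlg4, also called SAP-90) fused at its C terminus to the monomeric red fluorescent protein TagRFP. The sequenced construct is about 6.9 kb. It is propagated in E. coli from a high-copy ColE1/pUC-type origin and also carries an f1 phage origin. A single Tn5 aminoglycoside phosphotransferase gene (NeoR/KanR) serves both hosts. The bacterial bla (AmpR) promoter drives it for kanamycin selection in bacteria, and the adjacent SV40 enhancer/early promoter drives it for G418 selection in mammalian cells, with an HSV TK polyadenylation signal downstream.

The expression cassette starts with the human CMV immediate-early enhancer and promoter. The Dlg4 coding sequence follows, flanked by the two halves of the multiple cloning site. According to the depositor, the insert was excised from a PSD-95-pGW1 plasmid with HindIII and EcoRI and ligated into the same sites, both of which remain intact. A short linker derived from the cloning site connects PSD-95 to the mammalian codon-optimized TagRFP coding sequence, and an SV40 poly(A) signal terminates the transcript. The short large T antigen, ble and bGH poly(A) fragments in the annotation appear to be partial matches to backbone sequence rather than functional elements. The listed GenBank identifier appears to be a protein accession, whereas the feature table matches the insert to the rat protein, in line with the stated species.

The stated purpose is expression of TagRFP-tagged PSD-95. Since PSD-95 is a postsynaptic density scaffold protein, a fusion of this kind lends itself to red-fluorescence imaging of the protein's localization in transfected cells.
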