Addgene plasmid #52671: PSD-95-pTagRFP
Purpose: expression of TagRFP-tagged PSD-95
Depositing lab: Johannes Hell. Depositing organization: University of California, Davis.
Backbone
  Vector backbone: pTagRFP
  Backbone manufacturer: Evrogen
  Backbone size w/o insert (bp): 4733
  Vector type: Mammalian Expression
  Selectable markers: Neomycin (select with G418)
Growth in bacteria
  Bacterial resistance: Kanamycin, 50 μg/mL
  Growth temperature: 37°C
  Growth strain: DH5alpha
  Copy number: High Copy
Gene/Insert
  Gene/Insert name: PSD-95 (alt names: Postsynaptic density protein 95; Disks large homolog 4 (DLG4); Synapse-associated protein 90 (SAP-90))
  Species: R. norvegicus (rat)
  GenBank ID: P78352
  Entrez Gene: Dlg4 (a.k.a. Dlgh4, PSD95, Sap90)
  Promoter: CMV
  Tag / fusion protein: tagRFP (C terminal on backbone)
  Cloning method: Restriction Enzyme; 5′ cloning site HindIII (not destroyed); 3′ cloning site EcoRI (not destroyed)
  Sequencing primers: 5′ CMV-F; 3′ mKate2-TurboRFP-R
Terms and licenses: Academic/Nonprofit Terms; Industry Terms: Not Available to Industry
Depositor comments: HindIII and EcoRI were used to cut PSD-95 from PSD-95-pGW1 (received from David Bredt) and ligate it into pTagRFP-N.
How to cite: PSD-95-pTagRFP was a gift from Johannes Hell (Addgene plasmid # 52671 ; http://n2t.net/addgene:52671 ; RRID:Addgene_52671)
