>Addgene plasmid #52671 | PSD-95-pTagRFP | addgene partial sequence | sequence record 84123 | SV40pA-R 5'-GAAATTTGTGATGCTATTGC-3'
CAAGTTAACAACAACAATTGCATTCATTTTATGTTTCAGGTTCAGGGGGAGGTGTGGGAGGTTTTTTAAA
GCAAGTAAAACCTCTACAAATGTGGTATGGCTGATTATGATCTAGAGTCGCGGCCGCTCAATTAAGTTTG
TGCCCCAGTTTGCTAGGGAGGTCGCAGTATCTGGCCACAGCCACCTCGTGCTGCTCGACGTAGGTCTCTT
TGTCGGCCTCCTTGATTCTTTCCAGTCTGTGGTCCACATAGTAGACGCCGGGCATCTTGAGGTTCTTAGC
GGGTTTCTTGGATCTGTATGTGGTCTTGAAGTTGCAGATCAGGTGGCCCCCGCCCACGAGCTTCAGGGCC
ATGTCGCTTCTGCCTTCCAGGCCGCCGTCAGCGGGGTACAGCATCTCGGTGTTGGCCTCCCAGCCGAGTG
TTTTCTTCTGCATCACAGGGCCGTTGGATGGGAAGTTCACCCCTCTGATCTTGACGTTGTAGATGAGGCA
GCCGTCCTGGAGGCTGGTGTCCTGGGTAGCGGTCAGCACGCCCCCGTCTTCGTATGTGGTGACTCTCTCC
CATGTGAAGCCCTCAGGGAAGGACTGCTTAAAGAAGTCGGGGATGCCCTGGGTGTGGTTGATGAAGGTTC
TGCTGCCGTACATGAAGCTGGTAGCCAGGATGTCGAAGGCGAAGGGGAGAGGGCCGCCCTCGACCACCTT
GATTCTCATGGTCTGGGTGCCCTCGTAGGGCTTGCCTTCGCCCTCGGATGTGCACTTGAAGTGGTGGTTG
TTCACGGTGCCCTCCATGTACAGCTTCATGTGCATGTTCTCCTTAATCAGCTCTTCGCCCTTAGACACCA
TGGTGGCGACCGGTGGATCCCGGGCCCGCGGTACCGTCGACTGCAGAATTCCGAGTCTCTCTCGGGCTGG
GAAC
