>Addgene plasmid #52671 | PSD-95-pTagRFP | addgene partial sequence | sequence record 84125 | mTagBFP-R 5'-gtgccctccatgtacagctt-3'
TCTTCGCCCTTAGACACCATGGTGGCGACCGGTGGATCCCGGGCCCGCGGTACCGTCGACTGCAGAATTC
CGAGTCTCTCTCGGGCTGGGACCCAGATGTAGGGGCCTGAGAGGTCTTCAATGACACGTTTCACTTTGTG
ATAGATCTCTTCAAAGCTGTCGCCCTCTACGATGGCTGAGAAGCACTCTGTGAACTCCTGCTCCAGCTTC
GTGGCTCTGTCGAAGGCTTTCCGGGCTTGCTCCTCTGTGATCCGCTTATTGATCTCTAGCACATTCTCCA
GGGAGCGGGGACGGATGAAGATGGCGATGGGGTGCAGGTGGGCCGCCTGCAGCCGCCGCACGGCATTGGC
CGAGACATCGAGGATGCAGTGCTTCCCCTGCTCTGCTACCTCTCGCACAGACTGGACGCTGGTCCCATAG
AGGTGGCTGTTGTACTGGCCAGCCTCAATGAACTTGTGTGCCTGGATGTCCTTCTCCATTTTCTCCCGGG
AGGAGACAAAGTGGTAATCCCGGCCGTCTATCTCATATTCCCGCTTAGGACGTGTCGTATGAGGGACACA
GGATCCAAACTTGTCGGGGAACTCGGAGAGAAGATCATCGTTGGCACGGTCTTTGGTGGGTCCAAGGATG
ATGATGGGACGAGCATAGTGCACTTCCATCTGGGTCACCGTCTCATAGCTCAGAACCGAGTCTTCTCGAC
CCTGTGATCCAGAGCTGGAGCCCCAGTCCTTGGCCTTTAACCTTGACCACTCTCGTCGCTCGACCCGCCG
TTTGCTGGGAATGAAGCCAATGTCGTCGGTCTCACTGTCGGAGTGGACCCGCCGTGCTTGCCACCACTCT
TCGTCACCAGCGTCAATGACATGAAGCACATCCCCGAAGCGGAAGC
