>Addgene plasmid #52671 | PSD-95-pTagRFP | addgene partial sequence | sequence record 84127 | CMV-F 5'-CGCAAATGGGCGGTAGGCGTG-3'
GTTAGTGAACCGTCAGATCCGCTAGCGCTACCGGACTCAGATCTCGAGCTCAAGCTTGCCACCATGGACT
GTCTCTGTATAGTGACAACCAAGAAATACCGCTACCAAGATGAAGACACGCCCCCTCTGGAACACAGCCC
GGCCCACCTCCCCAACCAGGCCAATTCTCCCCCTGTGATTGTCAACACGGACACCCTAGAAGCCCCAGGA
TATGAGTTGCAGGTGAATGGAACAGAGGGGGAGATGGAGTATGAGGAGATCACATTGGAAAGGGGTAACT
CAGGTCTGGGCTTCAGCATCGCAGGTGGCACTGACAACCCGCACATCGGTGACGACCCGTCCATTTTTAT
CACCAAGATCATTCCTGGTGGGGCTGCAGCCCAGGATGGCCGCCTCAGGGTCAATGACAGCATCCTGTTT
GTAAATGAAGTGGATGTTCGGGAGGTGACCCATTCAGCTGCGGTGGAGGCCCTCAAAGAGGCAGGTTCCA
TCGTTCGCCTCTATGTCATGCGCCGGAAACCCCCAGCCGAAAAGGTCATGGAGATCAAACTCATCAAAGG
GCCTAAAGGACTTGGCTTCAGCATTGCGGGGGGCGTTGGGAACCAGCACATCCCTGGAGATAACAGCATC
TATGTAACGAAGATCATCGAAGGAGGTGCTGCCCACAAGGATGGCAGGTTGCAGATTGGAGACAAGATCC
TGGCGGTCAACAGTGTGGGGCTGGAGGACGTCATGCACGAGGATGCCGTGGCAGCCCTGAAGAACACATA
TGACGTTGTGTACCTAAAGGTGGCCAAGCCCAGCAATGCCTACCTGAGTGACAGCTATGCTCCCCCAGAC
ATCACAACCTCGTATTCTCAGCACCTGGACAATGAGATCAGTCATAGCAGCTACTTGGGCACTGACTACC
CCACAGCCATGACCCCCACT
